>Addgene plasmid | pAAV mGAD65(delE1) GFP WPRE SV40pA Sequencing Result | analyzer sequence | sequence record 377835
CAGCTGCGCGCTCGCTCGCTCACTGAGGCCGCCCGGGCAAASCCCSGSCGCMGCCSRRGSAAMGMCCGSG
CGGCSTCAGTGAGCGAGCGAGCGCGCAGAGAGGGAGTGGCCAACTCCATCACTAGGGGTTCCTTGTAGTT
AATGATTAACCCGCCATGCTACTTATCTACGTAGCCATGCTCTAGACTCGAGGCTTTGCTTCCTGGGCAC
TACAGCCCCACCTGAAGCAGGTGCGTTAGGGAGGAGTTGGGCTCTGCAGCTTGCCAGATTTTAATTCTGG
CTTCCAGCGGAGGACCCTGCACCCCACGGTCCTCGCAAGAGTGTCTGGGAAGGTTTATTCGGTTGCTGAG
TAGAGACGCAACAGACAGATCTACCTCAGCCCCTGCACCTTGGCTTGATAAGGCTGGAAAAGGAAGATTG
CAACGTCGTGGTTGTTTCCAAACCCTTTTTCTATCTAGCCTTTTTCAGTCTCTCAACATTTAAGCAGCAA
AAGAACTCGAGAGAGAAAACTTGTACTAAATATCCTTCTTTGACCGGCCCTCTCCTCTCCCCACTACGGG
GATTTCTGGGTGGCTCACAGTGGACAAGGAATAGGTAATCCCACCAAACCTTGAGGTGGGCTAAACTGGA
GATTTTGGTATGGGTCTCCTACTGTAAAGAGAAAGCCTTCCGGGCTAACGGTATTCCTTTCGCAGTCTAC
TGCCTCCTTTGTGAACTAATGACTGTAATTATTACCTCCCAGAGCTCTTTTGTTATCAACAACCCGGAGC
CAGAGGGGGGTGGGGGATGGGCCCTTTGGGAAAAGGGAAAAAAATTTACAAAGCAAATTGCTGTCTACGA
AGGGTTGGTTTTTTAAAAAGACAAACCCAATTCCAGCCTGCATTCGAAGTGGGGAGTGGCAAAATTTTTT
TTCAAAGTATGATAAGATTTTAAAAATACTCAGAGCTGTGGGATTCAATTGCATTTCCACAGTATCGCTT
TAAGTTACTATTTTTGACGAAGTAAAATTCAGATGTTGAAAATCTGTATCTCTTGTTTTCATCCATTTCT
TCCTTGGAAGGTGTGTGTGTGTGTGTGTGTGTGTGTGTGTGTGTGTGTGTGTGTGTGTTTAAGAACCTTT
TTTTTTATTTCCGACCACTCATCCATGGTAAAAAGCTTCAACCCCAGCCAGCTGGCTTGAAGAGAATTAT
TTTGCAGGATTTAGTATGGATTTAAACAAAGACTCAGGCTCTCCAAGTCTTGTTGGCAAGGCTGGGCGGA
AGCGCCCTTTCCAGGAGCTGTTACCTCTGCCAGCTGAAGCCACCAGGCCTGGAGGACCCTAAAGACTTAC
TAAGTTGAGGCCTAGGGTCAAGGTGACTGCCTTCCCTTAGAGACACGCCTTGGGTAGCACCTCAGCAGTG
CCAATCTCACCGCCCTCCCCCTCCCCACCTCGGGCCACTCACCGGACCTCAGTGGGCATCCTCTAGCTAG
ATCCTCCCTGGCCCCCCTGGATTCTGGAAACCTTGGGAAGAAGATAAAGCTTTGTGGAGAGAATGCACTT
GGTCATCTGCAGTTATTCGAGGTCTCCGGATCCCTAACAAAATAAGTGATCCTGGTCACCAAGACTAAAG
GTCCCAGGGTTTCTCCTCCGGCAACAGCTTTGGTGACTCATTTGAAAAACTCAAAGAAGGAATAAAGGAC
TATGGAGAGCAGGGAAGCTGCAGTCCCTCGCTCGGAGAGAAGGAAAGGAGATCGGGAACGGTTTAAAGCA
GCACTTTCCTGCAAGTCTTTCTTGAGCTCTCTGTAAGCCTGGAACTATGGGTTTAGTATAGGCAAGAGGA
AACGGAAGCGGAGCCAGAGGGCCCCAAATCTTCCTCAAGGCGCCGTCCCTGCATTTAAGAGCCTTTGGGA
AAAGGGAAACAGAAAGGATTTTTTCATTCCTTTATTAGAAAACACAAACGAAACTACTTCTTTCTGGGCT
GGGAAATTGCCACTGTTGTGTTCCTAGGCACCTGCTGATGGCAAGAACTCCTCTTGGGAAGGGACGAGGT
CAGTGGGTTGAGTATCCCTGAAAAGATGGGAGTGCCTTTTCCTGGGATTTGGAAAAACTGATTCGCTTAC
TTTGAGACTCCCTGAATCCTGTGTATGTGTCAGCTCTCACCCACTCCAAGAAGTTTCTGTTCGTTTTATT
TATTTAATTTTTCTCAGCCTGAGGTCCTCAGTGATAGATTCCAGCGTGGATTTTAATTGCTTCAATCAGC
AGCCTTTCTCTTCAGCCGTCAGTCAAAACCTGGACGATGGGTCTGGGGACCCAGGCATGACTGCACAGAA
ACCGTACGACCCCCACCCCCACCCCCCAGGCTGGCTCAGCTCAGCAGGCAGACATTAGGCTCTGCTAAGG
AGATGAAATGAGTTCGTTGGTGTGGAAGCGGTCCACCTTCCTCCCTCCTTGGTTCCTTCCCCAAGCTTTG
GAGCTCTTCCTGATTGAGGCCAGGTGGCCTGGGCTCTTGAGGTCACAGCGACCTCAGCACTGGTTTGGAG
GAAGGCGGGCGCGAGAACCACTTTTGCTCGGCAGCAGCCAGAGACAGCCCTCAAACAATGAGCCAATCGA
TGCACACGTGAAATTGCCCTCGGCCACCATTCCAATCTTGCCAAGGTCTCCCTGTCCCTGGGGTCACCTA
GGCCAGCGTGCTGAGGGCTGTGGTAGCACCCTGGACAGCGCGTTCCGGCAGAAGCAGACCTGGAGGAATT
CACCGGTCGCCACCATGGTGAGCAAGGGCGAGGAGCTGTTCACCGGGGTGGTGCCCATCCTGGTCGAGCT
GGACGGCGACGTAAACGGCCACAAGTTCAGCGTGTCCGGCGAGGGCGAGGGCGATGCCACCTACGGCAAG
CTGACCCTGAAGTTCATCTGCACCACCGGCAAGCTGCCCGTGCCCTGGCCCACCCTCGTGACCACCCTGA
CCTACGGCGTGCAGTGCTTCAGCCGCTACCCCGACCACATGAAGCAGCACGACTTCTTCAAGTCCGCCAT
GCCCGAAGGCTACGTCCAGGAGCGCACCATCTTCTTCAAGGACGACGGCAACTACAAGACCCGCGCCGAG
GTGAAGTTCGAGGGCGACACCCTGGTGAACCGCATCGAGCTGAAGGGCATCGACTTCAAGGAGGACGGCA
ACATCCTGGGGCACAAGCTGGAGTACAACTACAACAGCCACAACGTCTATATCATGGCCGACAAGCAGAA
GAACGGCATCAAGGTGAACTTCAAGATCCGCCACAACATCGAGGACGGCAGCGTGCAGCTCGCCGACCAC
TACCAGCAGAACACCCCCATCGGCGACGGCCCCGTGCTGCTGCCCGACAACCACTACCTGAGCACCCAGT
CCGCCCTGAGCAAAGACCCCAACGAGAAGCGCGATCACATGGTCCTGCTGGAGTTCGTGACCGCCGCCGG
GATCACTCTCGGCATGGACGAGCTGTACAAGTAAAGCGGCCGCATCGATAATCAACCTCTGGATTACAAA
ATTTGTGAAAGATTGACTGGTATTCTTAACTATGTTGCTCCTTTTACGCTATGTGGATACGCTGCTTTAA
TGCCTTTGTATCATGCTATTGCTTCCCGTATGGCTTTCATTTTCTCCTCCTTGTATAAATCCTGGTTGCT
GTCTCTTTATGAGGAGTTGTGGCCCGTTGTCAGGCAACGTGGCGTGGTGTGCACTGTGTTTGCTGACGCA
ACCCCCACTGGTTGGGGCATTGCCACCACCTGTCAGCTCCTTTCCGGGACTTTCGCTTTCCCCCTCCCTA
TTGCCACGGCGGAACTCATCGCCGCCTGCCTTGCCCGCTGCTGGACAGGGGCTCGGCTGTTGGGCACTGA
CAATTCCGTGGTGTTGTCGGGGAAGCTGACGTCCTTTCCATGGCTGCTCGCCTGTGTTGCCACCTGGATT
CTGCGCGGGACGTCCTTCTGCTACGTCCCTTCGGCCCTCAATCCAGCGGACCTTCCTTCCCGCGGCCTGC
TGCCGGCTCTGCGGCCTCTTCCGCGTCTTCGCCTTCGCCCTCAGACGAGTCGGATCTCCCTTTGGGCCGC
CTCCCCGCATCGATGCCGTATACGGTACCACTTGTTTATTGCAGCTTATAATGGTTACAAATAAAGCAAT
AGCATCACAAATTTCACAAATAAAGCATTTTTTTCACTGCATTCTAGTTGTGGTTTGTCCAAACTCATCA
ATGTATCTTATCATGTCTGTCGACCCCCAACGCGTTGGAGCTCTAGAGCATGGCTACGTAGATAAGTAGC
ATGGCGGGTTAATCATTAACTACAAGGAACCCCTAGTGATGGAGTTGGCCACTCCCTCTCTGCGCGCTCG
CTCGCTCACTGAGGCCGGGCGACCAAAGGTCGCCCGACGCCCGGGCTTTGCCCGGGCGGCCTCAGTGAGC
GAGCGAGCGCGCAGCTGGCGTAATAGCGAAGAGGCCCGCACCGATCGCCCTTCCCAACAGTTGCGCAGCC
TGAATGGCGAATGGCGATTCC
[38 nt withheld, positions 4502-4539]
C
[378 nt withheld, positions 4541-4918]
C
[91 nt withheld, positions 4920-5010]
A
[49 nt withheld, positions 5012-5060]
CCTTTGACGTTGGAGTCCACGTTCTTT
[37 nt withheld, positions 5088-5124]
ACCCTATCTCGGTCTATTCTTTTGATTTATAAGGGATTTTGCCGATTTCGGCCTATTGGTTAAAAAATGA
GCTGATTTAACAAAAATTTAACGCGAATTTTAACAAAATATTAACGCTTACAATTTAAATATTTGCTTAT
ACAATCT
[100 nt withheld, positions 5272-5371]
CTCAGGCAATGACCTGATAGCCTTTGTAG
[69 nt withheld, positions 5401-5469]
T
[44 nt withheld, positions 5471-5514]
ACCTACACATTACTCA
[44 nt withheld, positions 5531-5574]
TTGCGTTGAAATAAAGGCTTCTCCC
[83 nt withheld, positions 5600-5682]
TTCTTTGCCTTGCCTGTATGATTTATTGGATGTTGGAATCGCCTGATGCGGTATTTTCTCCTTACGCATC
TGTGCGGTATTTCACACCGCATATGGTGCACTCTCAGTACAATCTGCTCTGATGCCGCATAGTTAAGCCA
GCCCCGACACCCGCCAACACCCGCTGACGCGCCCTGACGGGCTTGTCTGCTCCCGGCATCCGCTTACAGA
CAAGCTGTGACCGTCTCCGGGAGCTGCATGTGTCAGAGGTTTTCACCGTCATCACCGAAACGCGCGAGAC
GAAAGGGCCTCGTGATACGCCTATTTTTATAGGTTAATGTCATGATAATAATGGTTTCTTAGACGTCAGG
TGGCACTTTTCGGGGAAATGTGCGCGGAACCCCTATTTGTTTATTTTTCTAAATACATTCAAATATGTAT
CCGCTCATGAGACAATAACCCTGATAAATGCTTCAATAATATTGAAAAAGGAAGAGTATGAGTATTCAAC
ATTTCCGTGTCGCCCTTATTCCCTTTTTTGCGGCATTTTGCCTTCCTGTTTTTGCTCACCCAGAAACGCT
GGTGAAAGTAAAAGATGCTGAAGATCAGTTGGGTGCACGAGTGGGTTACATCGAACTGGATCTCAACAGC
GGTAAGATCCTTGAGAGTTTTCGCCCCGAAGAACGTTTTCCAATGATGAGCACTTTTAAAGTTCTGCTAT
GTGGCGCGGTATTATCCCGTATTGACGCCGGGCAAGAGCAACTCGGTCGCCGCATACACTATTCTCAGAA
TGACTTGGTTGAGTACTCACCAGTCACAGAAAAGCATCTTACGGATGGCATGACAGTAAGAGAATTATGC
AGTGCTGCCATAACCATGAGTGATAACACTGCGGCCAACTTACTTCTGACAACGATCGGAGGACCGAAGG
AGCTAACCGCTTTTTTGCACAACATGGGGGATCATGTAACTCGCCTTGATCGTTGGGAACCGGAGCTGAA
TGAAGCCATACCAAACGACGAGCGTGACACCACGATGCCTGTAGCAATGGCAACAACGTTGCGCAAACTA
TTAACTGGCGAACTACTTACTCTAGCTTCCCGGCAACAATTAATAGACTGGATGGAGGCGGATAAAGTTG
CAGGACCACTTCTGCGCTCGGCCCTTCCGGCTGGCTGGTTTATTGCTGATAAATCTGGAGCCGGTGAGCG
TGGGTCTCGCGGTATCATTGCAGCACTGGGGCCAGATGGTAAGCCCTCCCGTATCGTAGTTATCTACACG
ACGGGGAGTCAGGCAACTATGGATGAACGAAATAGACAGATCGCTGAGATAGGTGCCTCACTGATTAAGC
ATTGGTAACTGTCAGACCAAGTTTACTCATATATACTTTAGATTGATTTAAAACTTCATTTTTAATTTAA
AAGGATCTAGGTGAAGATCCTTTTTGATAATCTCATGACCAAAATCCCTTAACGTGAGTTTTCGTTCCAC
TGAGCGTCAGACCCCGTAGAAAAGATCAAAGGATCTTCTTGAGATCCTTTTTTTCTGCGCGTAATCTGCT
GCTTGCAAACAAAAAAACCACCGCTACCAGCGGTGGTTTGTTTGCCGGATCAAGAGCTACCAACTCTTTT
TCCGAAGGTAACTGGCTTCAGCAGAGCGCAGATACCAAATACTGTTCTTCTAGTGTAGCCGTAGTTAGGC
CACCACTTCAAGAACTCTGTAGCACCGCCTACATACCTCGCTCTGCTAATCCTGTTACCAGTGGCTGCTG
CCAGTGGCGATAAGTCGTGTCTTACCGGGTTGGACTCAAGACGATAGTTACCGGATAAGGCGCAGCGGTC
GGGCTGAACGGGGGGTTCGTGCACACAGCCCAGCTTGGAGCGAACGACCTACACCGAACTGAGATACCTA
CAGCGTGAGCTATGAGAAAGCGCCACGCTTCCCGAAGGGAGAAAGGCGGACAGGTATCCGGTAAGCGGCA
GGGTCGGAACAGGAGAGCGCACGAGGGAGCTTCCAGGGGGAAACGCCTGGTATCTTTATAGTCCTGTCGG
GTTTCGCCACCTCTGACTTGAGCGTCGATTTTTGTGATGCTCGTCAGGGGGGCGGAGCCTATGGAAAAAC
GCCAGCAACGCGGCCTTTTTACGGTTCCTGGCCTTTTGCTGGCCTTTTGCTCACATGTTCTTTCCTGCGT
TATCCCCTGATTCTGTGGATAACCGTATTACCGCCTTTGAGTGAGCTGATACCGCTCGCCGCAGCCGAAC
GACCGAGCGCAGCGAGTCAGTGAGCGAGGAAGCGGAAGAGCGCCMAATRCGMAAACCGCCTCTCCCCGCG
CGTTGGCCGATTCATTAATG
Features (pLannotate 1.2.2; 13 found; start..end, strand, type, name):
   2745..3464    +  CDS            EGFP: the original enhanced GFP (Yang et al., 1996) mammalian codon-optimized
   3480..4068    +  misc_feature   WPRE: woodchuck hepatitis virus posttranscriptional regulatory element
   4090..4219    +  polyA_signal   SV40 poly(A) signal: SV40 polyadenylation signal
   4295..4427    +  repeat_region  AAV2 ITR (fragment): inverted terminal repeat of adeno-associated virus serotype 2 inverted
   4422..4491    +  CDS            lacZα (fragment): LacZα fragment of β-galactosidase; lacZ fragment
   4502..4807    +  CDS            M13 gene IV (fragment) (sequence partly withheld): pIV; IV; phage assembly
   4795..5223    +  rep_origin     f1 ori (sequence partly withheld): f1 bacteriophage origin of replication; arrow indicates direction of (+) strand synthesis
   5313..5716    +  CDS            M13 gene II (fragment) (sequence partly withheld): pII; II; replication
   5724..5823    -  misc_feature   bom (fragment): basis of mobility region from pBR322
   5925..5960    -  CDS            rop (fragment): Rop protein, which maintains plasmids at low copy number; rop
   6055..6159    +  promoter       AmpR promoter: bla
   6160..7020    +  CDS            AmpR: β-lactamase; bla; confers resistance to ampicillin, carbenicillin, and related antibiotics
   7191..7779    +  rep_origin     ori: high-copy-number ColE1/pMB1/pBR322/pUC origin of replication
